Addgene plasmid #229182: lvl0-G-eBFP2
Purpose: lvl 0 5 gene
Depositing lab: Ron Weiss. Depositing organization: Massachusetts Institute of Technology. Publication: A platform for rapid prototyping of synthetic gene networks in mammalian cells. Duportet X, Wroblewska L, Guye P, Li Y, Eyquem J, Rieders J, Rimchala T, Batt G, Weiss R. Nucleic Acids Res. 2014 Dec 1;42(21):13440-51. doi: 10.1093/nar/gku1082. Epub 2014 Nov 5. PubMed 25378321.
Backbone
  Vector backbone: lvl0-G [backbone]
  Vector type: Synthetic Biology
Growth in bacteria
  Bacterial resistance: Spectinomycin, 50 μg/mL
  Growth temperature: 37°C
  Growth strain: DH5alpha
  Copy number: High Copy
Gene/Insert
  Gene/Insert name: eBFP2
  Species: H. sapiens (human)
  Cloning method: Restriction Enzyme; 5′ cloning site Unknown (unknown if destroyed)
Terms and licenses: Academic/Nonprofit Terms; Industry Terms: Not Available to Industry
Depositor comments: This plasmid is slightly modified from the version used in Duportet et al. 2014, but does not have any functional differences.
How to cite: lvl0-G-eBFP2 was a gift from Ron Weiss (Addgene plasmid # 229182 ; http://n2t.net/addgene:229182 ; RRID:Addgene_229182)
