[The description below was written by a language model from this plasmid's Addgene catalogue record and pLannotate feature annotations shown in this document.]
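Description:
lvl0-G-eBFP2 is a small (about 3 kb) level-0 "gene" part plasmid from a hierarchical, modular assembly platform designed for rapid prototyping of synthetic gene networks in mammalian cells. It is catalogued as a synthetic biology vector built on the lvl0-G backbone, the position in the scheme reserved for coding sequences. Propagation in E. coli relies on a high-copy ColE1/pUC-type origin of replication. Selection is by spectinomycin, conferred by an aadA adenylyltransferase gene that also gives streptomycin resistance and lies downstream of a bla (AmpR) promoter. The short integrase, gentamicin acetyltransferase and lacI fragments picked up by automated annotation appear to be non-functional remnants flanking the resistance cassette and cloning region, not working genes.

The payload is the EBFP2 open reading frame, a monomeric, rapidly maturing, constitutively fluorescent blue protein derived from Aequorea victoria GFP. The catalogue's species entry of human does not match this jellyfish origin given in the annotation. No mammalian promoter, polyadenylation signal or other eukaryotic regulatory element is annotated around the coding sequence. This is consistent with a storage or donor part that is not expressed on its own but is combined with separate promoter parts to build transcription units, which can then be joined into multi-gene circuits. The record does not identify the flanking assembly or recombination sites, and the 5′ cloning site is listed as unknown. The depositor notes that the plasmid is slightly modified from the originally published version, with no functional differences. Its typical use is as a source of a blue fluorescent reporter or transfection marker for assembled mammalian circuits.
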