Features (pLannotate 1.2.2; 7 found; start..end, strand, type, name):
      1..589     +  rep_origin     ori: high-copy-number ColE1/pMB1/pBR322/pUC origin of replication
    772..821     +  CDS            lacI (fragment): lac repressor; lacI; The lac repressor binds to the lac operator to inhibit transcription in E. coli. This inhibition can be relieved by adding lactose or isopropyl-β-D-thiogalactopyranoside (IPTG).
    847..1563    +  CDS            EBFP2: EBFP2 is a basic (constitutively fluorescent) blue fluorescent protein published in 2007, derived from Aequorea victoria. It is reported to be a rapidly-maturing monomer with moderate acid sensitivity.
   1692..1796    +  promoter       AmpR promoter: bla
   1787..1867    -  CDS            int (fragment): INT2_ECOLX - Protein inferred from homology: Swiss-Prot protein existence level 3. Putative integrase believed to be involved in the insertion of antibiotic resistance genes into plasmids and transposons. From Escherichia coli.
   1955..2011    +  CDS            GmR (fragment): gentamycin acetyltransferase; aacC1; confers resistance to gentamycin
   2018..2806    +  CDS            aadA: S3AD_ECOLX - Experimental evidence at protein level: Swiss-Prot protein existence level 1. Mediates bacterial resistance to the antibiotics streptomycin and spectinomycin. From Escherichia coli.
>Addgene plasmid #229182 | lvl0-G-eBFP2 | addgene full sequence | sequence record 459780 | Addgene NGS Result
TTGAGATCCTTTTTTTCTGCGCGTAATCTGCTGCTTGCAAACAAAAAAACCACCGCTACCAGCGGTGGTT
TGTTTGCCGGATCAAGAGCTACCAACTCTTTTTCCGAAGGTAACTGGCTTCAGCAGAGCGCAGATACCAA
ATACTGTTCTTCTAGTGTAGCCGTAGTTAGGCCACCACTTCAAGAACTCTGTAGCACCGCCTACATACCT
CGCTCTGCTAATCCTGTTACCAGTGGCTGCTGCCAGTGGCGATAAGTCGTGTCTTACCGGGTTGGACTCA
AGACGATAGTTACCGGATAAGGCGCAGCGGTCGGGCTGAACGGGGGGTTCGTGCACACAGCCCAGCTTGG
AGCGAACGACCTACACCGAACTGAGATACCTACAGCGTGAGCTATGAGAAAGCGCCACGCTTCCCGAAGG
GAGAAAGGCGGACAGGTATCCGGTAAGCGGCAGGGTCGGAACAGGAGAGCGCACGAGGGAGCTTCCAGGG
GGAAACGCCTGGTATCTTTATAGTCCTGTCGGGTTTCGCCACCTCTGACTTGAGCGTCGATTTTTGTGAT
GCTCGTCAGGGGGGCGGAGCCTATGGAAAAACGCCAGCAACGCGGCCTTTTTACGGTTCCTGGCCTTTTG
CTGGCCTTTTGCTCACATGTTCTTTCCTGCGTTATCCCCTGATTCTGTGGATAACCGTATTACCGCCTTT
GAGTGAGCTGATACCGCTCGCCGCAGCCGAACGACCGAGCGCAGCGAGTCAGTGAGCGAGGAAGCGGAAG
AGCGCCCAATACGCAAACCGCCTCTCCCCGCGCGTTGGCCGATTCATTAATCACTCTGTGGTCTCAAGGT
GCCACCATGGTGAGCAAGGGCGAGGAGCTGTTCACCGGGGTGGTGCCCATCCTGGTCGAGCTGGACGGCG
ACGTAAACGGCCACAAGTTCAGCGTGAGGGGCGAGGGCGAGGGCGATGCCACCAACGGCAAGCTGACCCT
GAAGTTCATCTGCACCACCGGCAAGCTGCCCGTGCCCTGGCCCACCCTCGTGACCACCCTGAGCCACGGC
GTGCAGTGCTTCGCCCGCTACCCCGACCACATGAAGCAGCACGACTTCTTCAAGTCCGCCATGCCCGAAG
GCTACGTCCAGGAGCGCACCATCTTCTTCAAGGACGACGGCACCTACAAGACCCGCGCCGAGGTGAAGTT
CGAGGGCGACACCCTAGTGAACCGCATCGAGCTGAAGGGCGTCGACTTCAAGGAGGACGGCAACATCCTG
GGGCACAAGCTGGAGTACAACTTCAACAGCCACAACATCTATATCATGGCCGTCAAGCAGAAGAACGGCA
TCAAGGTGAACTTCAAGATCCGCCACAACGTGGAGGACGGCAGCGTGCAGCTCGCCGACCACTACCAGCA
GAACACCCCCATCGGCGACGGCCCCGTGCTGCTGCCCGACAGCCACTACCTGAGCACCCAGTCCGTGCTG
AGCAAAGACCCCAACGAGAAGCGCGATCACATGGTCCTGCTGGAGTTCCGCACCGCCGCCGGGATCACTC
TCGGCATGGACGAGCTGTACAAGTAAGCTTTGAGACCACGAAGTGGCTCTTCAGTGGACGAAAGGGCCTC
GTGATACGCCTATTTTTATAGGTTAATGTCATGATAATAATGGTTTCTTAGACGTCAGGTGGCACTTTTC
GGGGAAATGTGCGCGGAACCCCTATTTGTTTATTTTTCTAAATACATTCAAATATGTATCCGCTCATGAG
ACAATAACCCTGATAAATGCTTCAATAATATTGAAAAAGGAAGAGTATGCGCTCACGCAACTGGTCCAGA
ACCTTGACCGAACGCAGCGGTGGTAACGGCGCAGTGGCGGTTTTCATGGCTTGTTATGACTGTTTTTTTT
TGGGGTACAGTCTATGCCTCGGGCATCCAAGCAGCAAGCGCGTTACGCCGTGGGTCGATGTTTGATGTTA
TGGAGCAGCAACGATGTTACGCAGCAGGGCAGTCGCCCTAAAACAAAGTTAAACATCATGAGGGAAGCGG
TGATCGCCGAAGTATCGACTCAACTATCAGAGGTAGTTGGCGTCATCGAGCGCCATCTCGAACCGACGTT
GCTGGCCGTACATTTGTACGGCTCCGCAGTGGATGGCGGCCTGAAGCCACACAGCGATATTGATTTGCTG
GTTACGGTGACCGTAAGGCTTGATGAAACAACGCGGCGAGCTTTGATCAACGACCTTTTGGAAACTTCGG
CTTCCCCTGGAGAGAGCGAGATTCTCCGCGCTGTAGAAGTCACCATTGTTGTGCACGACGACATCATTCC
GTGGCGTTATCCAGCTAAGCGCGAACTGCAATTTGGAGAATGGCAGCGCAATGACATTCTTGCAGGTATC
TTCGAGCCAGCCACGATCGACATTGATCTGGCTATCTTGCTGACAAAAGCAAGAGAACATAGCGTTGCCT
TGGTAGGTCCAGCGGCGGAGGAACTCTTTGATCCGGTTCCTGAACAGGATCTATTTGAGGCGCTAAATGA
AACCTTAACGCTATGGAACTCGCCGCCCGACTGGGCTGGCGATGAGCGAAATGTAGTGCTTACGTTGTCC
CGCATTTGGTACAGCGCAGTAACCGGCAAAATCGCGCCGAAGGATGTCGCTGCCGACTGGGCAATGGAGC
GCCTGCCGGCCCAGTATCAGCCCGTCATACTTGAAGCTAGACAGGCTTATCTTGGACAAGAAGAAGATCG
CTTGGCCTCGCGCGCAGATCAGTTGGAAGAATTTGTCCATTACGTAAAAGGCGAGATCACCAAGGTAGTC
GGCAAATAACTGTCAGACCAAGTTTACTCATATATACTTTAGATTGATTTAAAACTTCATTTTTAATTTA
AAAGGATCTAGGTGAAGATCCTTTTTGATAATCTCATGACCAAAATCCCTTAACGTGAGTTTTCGTTCCA
CTGAGCGTCAGACCCCGTAGAAAAGATCAAAGGATCTTC
